Addgene plasmid #55410: mCerulean3-Cx26-7
Purpose: Localization: Gap Junctions, Excitation: 433, Emission: 475
Depositing lab: Michael Davidson. Depositing organization: Florida State University, Tallahassee. Publication: An improved cerulean fluorescent protein with enhanced brightness and reduced reversible photoswitching. Markwardt ML, Kremers GJ, Kraft CA, Ray K, Cranfill PJ, Wilson KA, Day RN, Wachter RM, Davidson MW, Rizzo MA. PLoS One. 2011 . 6(3):e17896. 10.1371/journal.pone.0017896 PubMed 21479270.
Backbone
  Vector backbone: mCerulean3
  Backbone size w/o insert (bp): 4750
  Vector type: Mammalian Expression
  Selectable markers: Neomycin (select with G418)
Growth in bacteria
  Bacterial resistance: Kanamycin, 50 μg/mL
  Growth temperature: 37°C
  Growth strain: DH5alpha
  Copy number: High Copy
Gene/Insert
  Gene/Insert name: Cx26 (alt names: Rat Beta-2 Connexin 26; NM_001004099.1)
  Species: R. norvegicus (rat)
  Promoter: CMV
  Tag / fusion protein: mCerulean3 (C terminal on backbone)
  Cloning method: Unknown
  Sequencing primers: 5′ CMV-F; 3′ SV40pA-R
Terms and licenses: Academic/Nonprofit Terms; Industry Terms: Not Available to Industry
Depositor comments: R. norvegicus (rat) Beta-2 Connexin 26. Excitation = 433; Emission = 475
How to cite: mCerulean3-Cx26-7 was a gift from Michael Davidson (Addgene plasmid # 55410 ; http://n2t.net/addgene:55410 ; RRID:Addgene_55410)
