[The description below was written by a language model from this plasmid's Addgene catalogue record.]
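Description:
mCerulean3-Cx26-7 is a mammalian expression plasmid that produces rat connexin 26 (Cx26, the beta-2 gap junction protein) fused to the cyan fluorescent protein mCerulean3. It is built on an mCerulean3 backbone of about 4.75 kb without the insert. In bacteria it is maintained as a high-copy plasmid under kanamycin selection. A neomycin resistance marker allows G418 selection of transfected mammalian cells, so stable lines can be derived in addition to transient expression. No feature table accompanies the record, so the origin of replication and the exact arrangement of the resistance cassette are not stated. The listed 3′ sequencing primer suggests that an SV40 polyadenylation signal lies downstream of the fusion.

Expression is driven by the CMV promoter, a strong constitutive promoter in most mammalian cell types. The fluorescent protein is supplied by the backbone and sits at the C terminus of Cx26. The "7" in the name probably refers to the length of the linker between the two parts, but the record does not confirm this, and the cloning method is listed as unknown. Connexins assemble into hemichannels that dock between neighbouring cells to form gap junction plaques, so the fusion acts as a localization marker for gap junctions in live or fixed cells. mCerulean3 is an improved Cerulean variant with enhanced brightness and reduced reversible photoswitching. Its recorded excitation and emission maxima are 433 nm and 475 nm. The construct suits cyan-channel imaging of gap junction distribution and dynamics, including multicolour experiments with spectrally distinct fluorescent proteins.
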