>Addgene plasmid #55410 | mCerulean3-Cx26-7 | depositor partial sequence | sequence record 85816 | insert sequence
GATCCGCTAGCGCTACCGGACTCAGATCTCGAGCTCAAGCTTCGAATTCGCGGCTGCACGCTCCTCGGGA
CACAGTGCCAACCATCCAGAGGACAAGATGGATTGGGGCACACTACAGAGCATCCTCGGGGGTGTCAACA
AGCACTCCACCAGCATTGGGAAAATCTGGCTCACTGTCCTCTTCATCTTCCGCATCATGATCCTCGTGGT
GGCCGCGAAGGAGGTGTGGGGAGATGAGCAAGCCGATTTTGTTTGCAACACTCTCCAGCCTGGCTGTAAG
AATGTGTGCTACGACCACTACTTCCCCATCTCTCACATCCGGCTCTGGGCTCTGCAGCTGATCATGGTGT
CCACGCCGGCCCTCCTGGTAGCTATGCACGTGGCCTACCGGAGACACGAAAAGAAACGGAAGTTCATGAA
GGGAGAGATAAAGAACGAGTTTAAGGACATCGAAGAGATCAAAACCCAGAAGGTCCGTATCGAAGGGTCC
CTGTGGTGGACCTACACCACCAGCATCTTCTTCCGGGTCATCTTCGAAGCTGTCTTCATGTATGTCTTTT
ACATCATGTACAATGGCTTCTTCATGCAGCGTCTGGTGAAGTGTAACGCCTGGCCTTGTCCCAATACAGT
GGACTGCTTCATTTCCAGGCCCACAGAAAAGACTGTCTTCACGGTGTTCATGATCTCTGTGTCTGGAATT
TGCATCCTGCTAAACATCACAGAGCTGTGCTATCTGTTCATTAGGTATTGCTCAGGGAAGTCCAAAAGAC
CAGTCGCGGATCCACCGGTCGCCACCATGGTGAGCAAGGGCGAGGAGCTGTTCACCGGGGTGGTGCCCAT
CCTGGTCGAGCTGGACGGCGACGTAAACGGCCACAAGTTCAGCGTGTCCGGCGAGGGCGAGGGCGATGCC
ACCTACGGCAAGCTGACCCTGAAGTTCATCTGCACCACCGGCAAGCTGCCCGTGCCCTGGCCCACCCTCG
TGACCACCCTGAGCTGGGGCGTGCAGTGCTTCGCCCGCTACCCCGACCACATGAAGCAGCACGACTTCTT
CAAGTCCGCCATGCCCGAAGGCTACGTCCAGGAGCGCACCATCTTCTTCAAGGACGACGGCAACTACAAG
ACCCGCGCCGAGGTGAAGTTCGAGGGCGACACCCTGGTGAACCGCATCGAGCTGAAGGGCATCGACTTCA
AGGAGGACGGCAACATCCTGGGGCACAAGCTGGAGTACAACGCCATCCACGGCAACGTCTATATCACCGC
CGACAAGCAGAAGAACGGCATCAAGGCCAACTTCGGCCTCAACTGCAACATCGAGGACGGCAGCGTGCAG
CTCGCCGACCACTACCAGCAGAACACCCCCATCGGCGACGGCCCCGTGCTGCTGCCCGACAACCACTACC
TGAGCACCCAGTCCAAGCTGAGCAAAGACCCCAACGAGAAGCGCGATCACATGGTCCTGCTGGAGTTCGT
GACCGCCGCCGGGATCACTCTCGGCATGGACGAGCTGTACAAGTAAAGCGGCCGCGACTTCT
